>Addgene plasmid #103387 | LSB-hsa-miR-296-3p | depositor full sequence | sequence record 195823 | Full Sequence
AATTGAGGGGATAACGCAGGAAAGAACATGTGAGCAAAAGGCCAGCAAAAGGCCAGGAACCGTAAAAAGG
CCGCGTTGCTGGCGTTTTTCCATAGGCTCCGCCCCCCTGACGAGCATCACAAAAATCGACGCTCAAGTCA
GAGGTGGCGAAACCCGACAGGACTATAAAGATACCAGGCGTTTCCCCCTGGAAGCTCCCTCGTGCGCTCT
CCTGTTCCGACCCTGCCGCTTACCGGATACCTGTCCGCCTTTCTCCCTTCGGGAAGCGTGGCGCTTTCTC
ATAGCTCACGCTGTAGGTATCTCAGTTCGGTGTAGGTCGTTCGCTCCAAGCTGGGCTGTGTGCACGAACC
CCCCGTTCAGCCCGACCGCTGCGCCTTATCCGGTAACTATCGTCTTGAGTCCAACCCGGTAAGACACGAC
TTATCGCCACTGGCAGCAGCCACTGGTAACAGGATTAGCAGAGCGAGGTATGTAGGCGGTGCTACAGAGT
TCTTGAAGTGGTGGCCTAACTACGGCTACACTAGAAGAACAGTATTTGGTATCTGCGCTCTGCTGAAGCC
AGTTACCTTCGGAAAAAGAGTTGGTAGCTCTTGATCCGGCAAACAAACCACCGCTGGTAGCGGTGGTTTT
TTTGTTTGCAAGCAGCAGATTACGCGCAGAAAAAAAGGATCTCAAGAAGATCCTTTGATCTTTTCTACGG
GGTCTGACGCTCAGTGGAACGAAAACTCACGTTAAGGGATTTTGGTCATGAGATTATCAAAAAGGATCTT
CACCTAGATCCTTTTAAATTAAAAATGAAGTTTTAAATCAATCTAAAGTATATATGAGTAAACTTGGTCT
GACAGTTACCAATGCTTAATCAGTGAGGCACCTATCTCAGCGATCTGTCTATTTCGTTCATCCATAGTTG
CCTGACTCCCCGTCGTGTAGATAACTACGATACGGGAGGGCTTACCATCTGGCCCCAGTGCTGCAATGAT
ACCGCGAGAACCACGCTCACCGGCTCCAGATTTATCAGCAATAAACCAGCCAGCCGGAAGGGCCGAGCGC
AGAAGTGGTCCTGCAACTTTATCCGCCTCCATCCAGTCTATTAATTGTTGCCGGGAAGCTAGAGTAAGTA
GTTCGCCAGTTAATAGTTTGCGCAACGTTGTTGCCATTGCTACAGGCATCGTGGTGTCACGCTCGTCGTT
TGGTATGGCTTCATTCAGCTCCGGTTCCCAACGATCAAGGCGAGTTACATGATCCCCCATGTTGTGCAAA
AAAGCGGTTAGCTCCTTCGGTCCTCCGATCGTTGTCAGAAGTAAGTTGGCCGCAGTGTTATCACTCATGG
TTATGGCAGCACTGCATAATTCTCTTACTGTCATGCCATCCGTAAGATGCTTTTCTGTGACTGGTGAGTA
CTCAACCAAGTCATTCTGAGAATAGTGTATGCGGCGACCGAGTTGCTCTTGCCCGGCGTCAATACGGGAT
AATACCGCGCCACATAGCAGAACTTTAAAAGTGCTCATCATTGGAAAACGTTCTTCGGGGCGAAAACTCT
CAAGGATCTTACCGCTGTTGAGATCCAGTTCGATGTAACCCACTCGTGCACCCAACTGATCTTCAGCATC
TTTTACTTTCACCAGCGTTTCTGGGTGAGCAAAAACAGGAAGGCAAAATGCCGCAAAAAAGGGAATAAGG
GCGACACGGAAATGTTGAATACTCATACTCTTCCTTTTTCAATATTATTGAAGCATTTATCAGGGTTATT
GTCTCATGAGCGGATACATATTTGAATGTAGCTCCGAATTTCTCGAGGGCTTGTCGACGACGGCGGTCTC
CGTCGTCAGGATCATGAATTCGACCCGCCTGCCACCATGACCGAGTACAAGCCCACGGTGCGCCTCGCCA
CCCGCGACGACGTCCCCCGGGCCGTACGCACCCTCGCCGCCGCGTTCGCCGACTACCCCGCCACGCGCCA
CACCGTCGACCCGGACCGCCACATCGAGCGGGTCACCGAGCTGCAAGAACTCTTCCTCACGCGCGTCGGG
CTCGACATCGGCAAGGTGTGGGTCGCGGACGACGGCGCCGCGGTGGCGGTCTGGACCACGCCGGAGAGCG
TCGAAGCGGGGGCGGTGTTCGCCGAGATCGGCCCGCGCATGGCCGAGTTGAGCGGTTCCCGGCTGGCCGC
GCAGCAACAGATGGAAGGCCTCCTGGCGCCGCACCGGCCCAAGGAGCCCGCGTGGTTCCTGGCCACCGTC
GGCGTCTCGCCCGACCACCAGGGCAAGGGTCTGGGCAGCGCCGTCGTGCTCCCCGGAGTGGAGGCGGCCG
AGCGCGCCGGGGTGCCCGCCTTCCTGGAGACATCCGCGCCCCGCAACCTCCCCTTCTACGAGCGGCTCGG
CTTCACCGTCACCGCCGACGTCGAGGTGCCCGAAGGACCGCGCACCTGGTGCATGACCCGCAAGCCCGGT
GCCTGATACGCGTGAATTCACTCCTCAGGTGCAGGCTGCCTATCAGAAGGTGGTGGCTGGTGTGGCCAAT
GCCCTGGCTCACAAATACCACTGAGATCTTTTTCCCTCTGCCAAAAATTATGGGGACATCATGAAGCCCC
TTGAGCATCTGACTTCTGGCTAATAAAGGAAATTTATTTTCATTGCAATAGTGTGTTGGAATTTTTTGTG
TCTCTCACTCGGAAGGACATATGGGAGGGCAAATCATTTAAAACATCAGAATGAGTATTTGGTTTAGAGT
TTGGCAACATATGCCCATATGCTGGCTGCCATGAACAAAGGTTGGCTATAAAGAGGTCATCAGTATATGA
AACAGCCCCCTGCTGTCCATTCCTTATTCCATAGAAAAGCCTTGACTTGAGGTTAGATTTTTTTTATATT
TTGTTTTGTGTTATTTTTTTCTTTAACATCCCTAAAATTTTCCTTACATGTTTTACTAGCCAGATTTTTC
CTCCTCTCCTGACTACTCCCAGTCATAGCTGTCCCTCTTCTCTTATGGAGATCCCTCGACCTGCAGCCCA
AGCTTGAATTCTCTAGAATTACCCTGTTATCCCTATGCTTGGTTTACCGAGCTCTTATTGGTTTTCAAAC
TTCATTGACTGTGCCCAACGCGCCTGGGAGCTCACGGGGACAGCCCCCCCCCAAAGCCCCCAGGGATGTA
ATTACGTCCCTCCCCCGCTAGGGGGCAGCAGCGAGCCGCCCGGGGCTCCGCTCCGGTCCGGCGCTCCCCC
CGCATCCCCGAGCCGGCAGCGTGCGGGGACAGCCCGGGCACGGGGAAGGTGGCACGGGATCGCTTTCCTC
TGAACGCTTCTCGCTGCTCTTTGAGCCTGCAGACACCTGGGGGGATACGGGGAAAAAGCTAGGCTGAAAG
ACCGGTTCTTAGAATGACACGCGCCTGGGAGCTCACGGGGACAGCCCCCCCCCAAAGCCCCCAGGGATGT
AATTACGTCCCTCCCCCGCTAGGGGGCAGCAGCGAGCCGCCCGGGGCTCCGCTCCGGTCCGGCGCTCCCC
CCGCATCCCCGAGCCGGCAGCGTGCGGGGACAGCCCGGGCACGGGGAAGGTGGCACGGGATCGCTTTCCT
CTGAACGCTTCTCGCTGCTCTTTGAGCCTGCAGACACCTGGGGGGATACGGGGAAAAAGCTAACTTCTGA
GACGACAACTTTGTATAGAAAAGTTGGCTCCGAATTCGCCCTTGACAGCAGAGATCCAGTTTGGTTAATT
AATTGGCTCCGGTGCCCGTCAGTGGGCAGAGCGCACATCGCCCACAGTCCCCGAGAAGTTGTGGGGAGGG
GTCGGCAATTGAACCGGTGCCTAGAGAAGGTGGCGCGGGGTAAACTGGGAAAGTGATGTCGTGTACTGGC
TCCGCCTTTTTCCCGAGGGTGGGGGAGAACCGTATATAAGTGCAGTAGTCGCCGTGAACGTTCTTTTTCG
CAACGGGTTTGCCGCCAGAACACAGGTAAGTGCCGTGTGTGGTTCCCGCGGGCCTGGCCTCTTTACGGGT
TATGGCCCTTGCGTGCCTTGAATTACTTCCACCTGGCTGCAGTACGTGATTCTTGATCCCGAGCTTCGGG
TTGGAAGTGGGTGGGAGAGTTCGAGGCCTTGCGCTTAAGGAGCCCCTTCGCCTCGTGCTTGAGTTGAGGC
CTGGCCTGGGCGCTGGGGCCGCCGCGTGCGAATCTGGTGGCACCTTCGCGCCTGTCTCGCTGCTTTCGAT
AAGTCTCTAGCCATTTAAAATTTTTGATGACCTGCTGCGACGCTTTTTTTCTGGCAAGATAGTCTTGTAA
ATGCGGGCCAAGATCTGCACACTGGTATTTCGGTTTTTGGGGCCGCGGGCGGCGACGGGGCCCGTGCGTC
CCAGCGCACATGTTCGGCGAGGCGGGGCCTGCGAGCGCGGCCACCGAGAATCGGACGGGGGTAGTCTCAA
GCTGGCCGGCCTGCTCTGGTGCCTGGCCTCGCGCCGCCGTGTATCGCCCCGCCCTGGGCGGCAAGGCTGG
CCCGGTCGGCACCAGTTGCGTGAGCGGAAAGATGGCCGCTTCCCGGCCCTGCTGCAGGGAGCTCAAAATG
GAGGACGCGGCGCTCGGGAGAGCGGGCGGGTGAGTCACCCACACAAAGGAAAAGGGCCTTTCCGTCCTCA
GCCGTCGCTTCATGTGACTCCACGGAGTACCGGGCGCCGTCCAGGCACCTCGATTAGTTCTCGAGCTTTT
GGAGTACGTCGTCTTTAGGTTGGGGGGAGGGGTTTTATGCGATGGAGTTTCCCCACACTGAGTGGGTGGA
GACTGAAGTTAGGCCAGCTTGGCACTTGATGTAATTCTCCTTGGAATTTGCCCTTTTTGAGTTTGGATCT
TGGTTCATTCTCAAGCCTCAGACAGTGGTTCAAAGTTTTTTTCTTCCATTTCAGGTGTCGTGAGAAGGGC
GAATTCGACCCAAGTTTGTACAAAAAAGCAGGCTGGATCCAGGTGCCACCATGGTGAGCGAGCTGATTAA
GGAGAACATGCACATGAAGCTGTACATGGAGGGCACCGTGAACAACCACCACTTCAAGTGCACATCCGAG
GGCGAAGGCAAGCCCTACGAGGGCACCCAGACCATGAGAATCAAGGCGGTCGAGGGCGGCCCTCTCCCCT
TCGCCTTCGACATCCTGGCTACCAGCTTCATGTACGGCAGCAAAACCTTCATCAACCACACCCAGGGCAT
CCCCGACTTCTTTAAGCAGTCCTTCCCCGAGGGCTTCACATGGGAGAGAGTCACCACATACGAAGATGGG
GGCGTGCTGACCGCTACCCAGGACACCAGCCTCCAGGACGGCTGCCTCATCTACAACGTCAAGATCAGAG
GGGTGAACTTCCCATCCAACGGCCCTGTGATGCAGAAGAAAACACTCGGCTGGGAGGCCTCCACCGAGAC
ACTGTACCCCGCTGACGGCGGCCTGGAAGGCAGAGCCGACATGGCCCTGAAGCTCGTGGGCGGGGGCCAC
CTGATCTGCAACCTTAAGACCACATACAGATCCAAGAAACCCGCTAAGAACCTCAAGATGCCCGGCGTCT
ACTATGTGGACAGGAGACTGGAAAGAATCAAGGAGGCCGACAAAGAGACATACGTCGAGCAGCACGAGGT
GGCTGTGGCCAGATACTGCGACCTCCCTAGCAAACTGGGGCACAAACTTAATTGAGAATTCTACCACCCA
GCTTTCTTGTACAAAGTGGTACGTCTCAAGACCAGAGGTCTCTGCTTTGATCCGAGGAGAGCCTCCACCC
AACCCTCGGAGAGCCTCCACCCAACCCTCGGAGAGCCTCCACCCAACCCTCGGAGAGCCTCCACCCAACC
CTCCAACCAGAAGAGACCTGTGCTTCACTCCTCAGGTGCAGGCTGCCTATCAGAAGGTGGTGGCTGGTGT
GGCCAATGCCCTGGCTCACAAATACCACTGAGATCTTTTTCCCTCTGCCAAAAATTATGGGGACATCATG
AAGCCCCTTGAGCATCTGACTTCTGGCTAATAAAGGAAATTTATTTTCATTGCAATAGTGTGTTGGAATT
TTTTGTGTCTCTCACTCGGAAGGACATATGGGAGGGCAAATCATTTAAAACATCAGAATGAGTATTTGGT
TTAGAGTTTGGCAACATATGCCCATATGCTGGCTGCCATGAACAAAGGTTGGCTATAAAGAGGTCATCAG
TATATGAAACAGCCCCCTGCTGTCCATTCCTTATTCCATAGAAAAGCCTTGACTTGAGGTTAGATTTTTT
TTATATTTTGTTTTGTGTTATTTTTTTCTTTAACATCCCTAAAATTTTCCTTACATGTTTTACTAGCCAG
ATTTTTCCTCCTCTCCTGACTACTCCCAGTCATAGCTGTCCCTCTTCTCTTATGGAGATCCCGAGCGGTG
CGTTTTTATGCTTGTAGTATTGTATAATGTTTTTAAGATCCAAGCTTCTGACCTCTTCTCTTCCTCCCAC
AGGGCCTCGAGACAATTGCATCGATGGTACCAGTGAAAGTCTGCAATGAATTCGAGTTGGCGCGCCTGTC
ATTCTAAATCTCTCTTTCAGCCTAAAGCTTTTTCCCCGTATCCCCCCAGGTGTCTGCAGGCTCAAAGAGC
AGCGAGAAGCGTTCAGAGGAAAGCGATCCCGTGCCACCTTCCCCGTGCCCGGGCTGTCCCCGCACGCTGC
CGGCTCGGGGATGCGGGGGGAGCGCCGGACCGGAGCGGAGCCCCGGGCGGCTCGCTGCTGCCCCCTAGCG
GGGGAGGGACGTAATTACATCCCTGGGGGCTTTGGGAGGGGGCTGTCCCCGTGAGCTCCCAGGCGCGCCT
GTCATTCTAAATCTCTCTTTCAGCCTAAAGCTTTTTCCCCGTATCCCCCCAGGTGTCTGCAGGCTCAAAG
AGCAGCGAGAAGCGTTCAGAGGAAAGCGATCCCGTGCCACCTTCCCCGTGCCCGGGCTGTCCCCGCACGC
TGCCGGCTCGGGGATGCGGGGGGAGCGCCGGACCGGAGCGGAGCCCCGGGCGGCTCGCTGCTGCCCCCTA
GCGGGGGAGGGACGTAATTACATCCCTGGGGGCTTTGGGGGGGGGCTGTCCCCGTGAGCTCCCAGGCGCG
CCAACTCGGTACCGTATCGATGTCGACGTTAACGCTAGTGATATCAACTTTGTATAGAAAAGTTGGCTCC
GAATTCGCCCTTGACAGCAGAGATCCAGTTTGGTTAATTAATTGGCTCCGGTGCCCGTCAGTGGGCAGAG
CGCACATCGCCCACAGTCCCCGAGAAGTTGTGGGGAGGGGTCGGCAATTGAACCGGTGCCTAGAGAAGGT
GGCGCGGGGTAAACTGGGAAAGTGATGTCGTGTACTGGCTCCGCCTTTTTCCCGAGGGTGGGGGAGAACC
GTATATAAGTGCAGTAGTCGCCGTGAACGTTCTTTTTCGCAACGGGTTTGCCGCCAGAACACAGGTAAGT
GCCGTGTGTGGTTCCCGCGGGCCTGGCCTCTTTACGGGTTATGGCCCTTGCGTGCCTTGAATTACTTCCA
CCTGGCTGCAGTACGTGATTCTTGATCCCGAGCTTCGGGTTGGAAGTGGGTGGGAGAGTTCGAGGCCTTG
CGCTTAAGGAGCCCCTTCGCCTCGTGCTTGAGTTGAGGCCTGGCCTGGGCGCTGGGGCCGCCGCGTGCGA
ATCTGGTGGCACCTTCGCGCCTGTCTCGCTGCTTTCGATAAGTCTCTAGCCATTTAAAATTTTTGATGAC
CTGCTGCGACGCTTTTTTTCTGGCAAGATAGTCTTGTAAATGCGGGCCAAGATCTGCACACTGGTATTTC
GGTTTTTGGGGCCGCGGGCGGCGACGGGGCCCGTGCGTCCCAGCGCACATGTTCGGCGAGGCGGGGCCTG
CGAGCGCGGCCACCGAGAATCGGACGGGGGTAGTCTCAAGCTGGCCGGCCTGCTCTGGTGCCTGGCCTCG
CGCCGCCGTGTATCGCCCCGCCCTGGGCGGCAAGGCTGGCCCGGTCGGCACCAGTTGCGTGAGCGGAAAG
ATGGCCGCTTCCCGGCCCTGCTGCAGGGAGCTCAAAATGGAGGACGCGGCGCTCGGGAGAGCGGGCGGGT
GAGTCACCCACACAAAGGAAAAGGGCCTTTCCGTCCTCAGCCGTCGCTTCATGTGACTCCACGGAGTACC
GGGCGCCGTCCAGGCACCTCGATTAGTTCTCGAGCTTTTGGAGTACGTCGTCTTTAGGTTGGGGGGAGGG
GTTTTATGCGATGGAGTTTCCCCACACTGAGTGGGTGGAGACTGAAGTTAGGCCAGCTTGGCACTTGATG
TAATTCTCCTTGGAATTTGCCCTTTTTGAGTTTGGATCTTGGTTCATTCTCAAGCCTCAGACAGTGGTTC
AAAGTTTTTTTCTTCCATTTCAGGTGTCGTGAGAAGGGCGAATTCGACCCAAGTTTGTACAAAAAAGCAG
GCTCGCCACCATGGTGAGCAAGGGCGAGGAGCTGTTCACCGGGGTGGTGCCCATCCTGGTCGAGCTGGAC
GGCGACGTAAACGGCCACAAGTTCAGCGTGAGGGGCGAGGGCGAGGGCGATGCCACCAACGGCAAGCTGA
CCCTGAAGTTCATCTGCACCACCGGCAAGCTGCCCGTGCCCTGGCCCACCCTCGTGACCACCCTGAGCCA
CGGCGTGCAGTGCTTCGCCCGCTACCCCGACCACATGAAGCAGCACGACTTCTTCAAGTCCGCCATGCCC
GAAGGCTACGTCCAGGAGCGCACCATCTTCTTCAAGGACGACGGCACCTACAAGACCCGCGCCGAGGTGA
AGTTCGAGGGCGACACCCTAGTGAACCGCATCGAGCTGAAGGGCGTCGACTTCAAGGAGGACGGCAACAT
CCTGGGGCACAAGCTGGAGTACAACTTCAACAGCCACAACATCTATATCATGGCCGTCAAGCAGAAGAAC
GGCATCAAGGTGAACTTCAAGATCCGCCACAACGTGGAGGACGGCAGCGTGCAGCTCGCCGACCACTACC
AGCAGAACACCCCCATCGGCGACGGCCCCGTGCTGCTGCCCGACAGCCACTACCTGAGCACCCAGTCCGT
GCTGAGCAAAGACCCCAACGAGAAGCGCGATCACATGGTCCTGCTGGAGTTCCGCACCGCCGCCGGGATC
ACTCTCGGCATGGACGAGCTGTACAAGTAATACCACCCAGCTTTCTTGTACAAAGTGGTACGCGTGAATT
CACTCCTCAGGTGCAGGCTGCCTATCAGAAGGTGGTGGCTGGTGTGGCCAATGCCCTGGCTCACAAATAC
CACTGAGATCTTTTTCCCTCTGCCAAAAATTATGGGGACATCATGAAGCCCCTTGAGCATCTGACTTCTG
GCTAATAAAGGAAATTTATTTTCATTGCAATAGTGTGTTGGAATTTTTTGTGTCTCTCACTCGGAAGGAC
ATATGGGAGGGCAAATCATTTAAAACATCAGAATGAGTATTTGGTTTAGAGTTTGGCAACATATGCCCAT
ATGCTGGCTGCCATGAACAAAGGTTGGCTATAAAGAGGTCATCAGTATATGAAACAGCCCCCTGCTGTCC
ATTCCTTATTCCATAGAAAAGCCTTGACTTGAGGTTAGATTTTTTTTATATTTTGTTTTGTGTTATTTTT
TTCTTTAACATCCCTAAAATTTTCCTTACATGTTTTACTAGCCAGATTTTTCCTCCTCTCCTGACTACTC
CCAGTCATAGCTGTCCCTCTTCTCTTATGGAGATCCCTCGACCTGCAGCCCAAGCTTGGCGTAATCATGG
TCATAGCTGTTTCCTGTGTGAAATTGTTATCCGCTCACAATTCCACACAACATACGAGCCGGAAGCATAA
AGTGTAAAGCCTGGGGTGCCTAATGAGTGAGCTAACTCACATTAATTGCGTTGCGCTCACTGCCCGCTTT
CCAGTCGGGAAACCTGTCGTGCCAGCGGATCGACAGTACTAAGCTTGGTCTAATACCCAATCTCTCGTCT
TATCCAGATGTTTTATACGCCTCTGGCCCGTGTCTCAAAATCTCTGATGTTACATTGCACAAGATAAAAT
AATATCATCATGAACAATAAAACTGTCTGCTTACATAAACAGTAATACAAGGGGTGTTATGAGCCATATT
CAACGGGAAACGTCGAGGCCGCGATTAAATTCCAACATGGATGCTGATTTATATGGGTATAAATGGGCTC
GCGATAATGTCGGGCAATCAGGTGCGACAATCTATCGCTTGTATGGGAAGCCCGATGCGCCAGAGTTGTT
TCTGAAACATGGCAAAGGTAGCGTTGCCAATGATGTTACAGATGAGATGGTCAGACTAAACTGGCTGACG
GAATTTATGCCTCTTCCGACCATCAAGCATTTTATCCGTACTCCTGATGATGCATGGTTACTCACCACTG
CGATCCCCGGAAAAACAGCATTCCAGGTATTAGAAGAATATCCTGATTCAGGTGAAAATATTGTTGATGC
GCTGGCAGTGTTCCTGCGCCGGTTGCATTCGATTCCTGTTTGTAATTGTCCTTTTAACAGCGATCGCGTA
TTTCGTCTCGCTCAGGCGCAATCACGAATGAATAACGGTTTGGTTGATGCGAGTGATTTTGATGACGAGC
GTAATGGCTGGCCTGTTGAACAAGTCTGGAAAGAAATGCATAAACTTTTGCCATTCTCACCGGATTCAGT
CGTCACTCATGGTGATTTCTCACTTGATAACCTTATTTTTGACGAGGGGAAATTAATAGGTTGTATTGAT
GTTGGACGAGTCGGAATCGCAGACCGATACCAGGATCTTGCCATCCTATGGAACTGCCTCGGTGAGTTTT
CTCCTTCATTACAGAAACGGCTTTTTCAAAAATATGGTATTGATAATCCTGATATGAATAAATTGCAGTT
TCATTTGATGCTCGATGAGTTTTTCTAATCAGAATTGGTTAATTGGTTGTAACACTGGCAGAGCATTACG
CTGACTTGACGGGACGGCGCAAGCTCATGACCAAAATCCCTTAACGTGAGTTACGCGTCGTTCCACTGAG
CGTCAGAGGTATCACTAGTATTACAGAGGTAAGTTATAACAGTCGCCTAACCC
Features (pLannotate 1.2.2; 28 found; start..end, strand, type, name):
     87..675     -  rep_origin     ori: high-copy-number ColE1/pMB1/pBR322/pUC origin of replication
    846..1706    -  CDS            AmpR: β-lactamase; bla; confers resistance to ampicillin, carbenicillin, and related antibiotics
   1707..1778    -  promoter       AmpR promoter: bla
   1857..2456    +  CDS            PuroR: puromycin N-acetyltransferase; pac from Streptomyces alboniger; confers resistance to puromycin
   2461..2541    +  CDS            HBB (fragment): HBB_PONPY - Experimental evidence at transcript level: Swiss-Prot protein existence level 2. Involved in oxygen transport from the lung to the various peripheral tissues. From Pongo pygmaeus (Bornean orangutan).
   2612..2667    +  polyA_signal   β-globin poly(A) signal: rabbit β-globin polyadenylation signal (Gil and Proudfoot, 1987)
   3646..3666    +  protein_bind   attB4: mutant version of attB; core recombination site for the Gateway® BP reaction BP Clonase™
   3734..3945    +  promoter       EF-1α core promoter: core promoter for human elongation factor EF-1α
   3946..4884    +  intron         EF-1α intron A: intron upstream of the start codon of human EF-1α
   4911..4931    +  protein_bind   attB1: mutant version of attB; core recombination site for the Gateway® BP reaction BP Clonase™
   4951..5646    +  CDS            mKate2: mKate2 is a basic (constitutively fluorescent) red fluorescent protein published in 2009, derived from Entacmaea quadricolor. It is reported to be a rapidly-maturing monomer with moderate acid sensitivity.
   5666..5690    -  protein_bind   attB2: mutant version of attB; recombination site for the Gateway® BP reaction BP Clonase™
   5834..5908    +  CDS            HBB (fragment): HBB_PONPY - Experimental evidence at transcript level: Swiss-Prot protein existence level 2. Involved in oxygen transport from the lung to the various peripheral tissues. From Pongo pygmaeus (Bornean orangutan).
   5979..6034    +  polyA_signal   β-globin poly(A) signal: rabbit β-globin polyadenylation signal (Gil and Proudfoot, 1987)
   6418..6443    +  misc_feature   SA: splice acceptor site
   7115..7135    +  protein_bind   attB4: mutant version of attB; core recombination site for the Gateway® BP reaction BP Clonase™
   7203..7414    +  promoter       EF-1α core promoter: core promoter for human elongation factor EF-1α
   7415..8353    +  intron         EF-1α intron A: intron upstream of the start codon of human EF-1α
   8380..8400    +  protein_bind   attB1: mutant version of attB; core recombination site for the Gateway® BP reaction BP Clonase™
   8411..9127    +  CDS            EBFP2: EBFP2 is a basic (constitutively fluorescent) blue fluorescent protein published in 2007, derived from Aequorea victoria. It is reported to be a rapidly-maturing monomer with moderate acid sensitivity.
   9135..9159    -  protein_bind   attB2: mutant version of attB; recombination site for the Gateway® BP reaction BP Clonase™
   9163..9243    +  CDS            HBB (fragment): HBB_PONPY - Experimental evidence at transcript level: Swiss-Prot protein existence level 2. Involved in oxygen transport from the lung to the various peripheral tissues. From Pongo pygmaeus (Bornean orangutan).
   9314..9369    +  polyA_signal   β-globin poly(A) signal: rabbit β-globin polyadenylation signal (Gil and Proudfoot, 1987)
   9752..9774    -  protein_bind   lac operator (fragment): The lac repressor binds to the lac operator to inhibit transcription in E. coli. This inhibition can be relieved by adding lactose or isopropyl-β-D-thiogalactopyranoside (IPTG). lac repressor encoded by lacI
   9778..9808    -  promoter       lac promoter: promoter for the E. coli lac operon
   9823..9844    -  protein_bind   CAP binding site: CAP binding activates transcription in the presence of cAMP. E. coli catabolite activator protein
   9857..9896    -  CDS            lacI (fragment): lac repressor; lacI; The lac repressor binds to the lac operator to inhibit transcription in E. coli. This inhibition can be relieved by adding lactose or isopropyl-β-D-thiogalactopyranoside (IPTG).
  10069..10878   +  CDS            KanR: aminoglycoside phosphotransferase; aph(3')-Ia; confers resistance to kanamycin in bacteria or G418 (Geneticin®) in eukaryotes
