[The description below was written by a language model from this plasmid's Addgene catalogue record and pLannotate feature annotations shown in this document.]
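Description:
LSB-hsa-miR-296-3p is a mammalian expression and synthetic-biology plasmid of about 11 kb, built on the Low Sensor Backbone (LSB) and designed to report the activity of the human microRNA miR-296-3p by fluorescence. It replicates in E. coli from a high-copy ColE1/pUC-type origin and carries both β-lactamase (AmpR) and an aminoglycoside phosphotransferase (KanR), so it is selected with ampicillin and kanamycin together.

The payload consists of two parallel transcription units with the same architecture: an EF-1α core promoter with its intron A, a fluorescent protein coding sequence flanked by Gateway attB1/attB2 scars (with attB4 upstream of each promoter), and a rabbit β-globin 3' region with polyadenylation signal. One unit expresses the red protein mKate2 and, according to the record, carries the miR-296-3p target in its 3' UTR; the target itself is not annotated as a feature, but there is an unannotated gap between the attB2 site and the β-globin sequence. The other unit expresses EBFP2 without a target and serves as an internal reference. When miR-296-3p is active in a transfected cell, mKate2 is repressed relative to EBFP2, and the red-to-blue ratio gives a normalised readout of miRNA activity.

A puromycin N-acetyltransferase gene with its own β-globin poly(A) signal is present for selection of mammalian cells, although no promoter is annotated upstream of it. The three repeated poly(A) elements make the plasmid inherently unstable through recombination, and the depositors note small insertions flanking the puromycin coding region in the physical plasmid that do not impair selection.
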