Addgene plasmid #103387: LSB-hsa-miR-296-3p
Purpose: Used to sense miRNA activity using fluorescence based tools. hsa-miR-296-3p target in 3' UTR of of mKate. miRNA activity can be measured by the repression of mKate2 relative to EBFP2 fluorescent proteins . Plasmid is inherently unstable; please see Depositor Comments
Depositing lab: Ron Weiss. Depositing organization: Massachusetts Institute of Technology. Publication: A mixed antagonistic/synergistic miRNA repression model enables accurate predictions of multi-input miRNA sensor activity. Gam JJ, Babb J, Weiss R. Nat Commun. 2018 Jun 22;9(1):2430. doi: 10.1038/s41467-018-04575-0. PubMed 29934631.
Backbone
  Vector backbone: Low Sensor Backbone (LSB)
  Vector type: Mammalian Expression, Synthetic Biology
Growth in bacteria
  Bacterial resistance: Ampicillin and Kanamycin, 100 & 50 μg/mL
  Growth temperature: 30°C
  Growth strain: NEB Stable
  Copy number: High Copy
Gene/Insert
  Gene/Insert name: hsa-miR-296-3p target
  Species: H. sapiens (human)
  Entrez Gene: MIR296 (a.k.a. MIRN296, miRNA296, mir-296)
  Promoter: EF-1a
  Cloning method: Gibson Cloning
Terms and licenses: Academic/Nonprofit Terms; Industry Terms: Not Available to Industry
Depositor comments: Please note that this plasmid is inherently unstable due to a repeating poly A element. We recommend performing a diagnostic digest on multiple colonies upon receipt. The depositors would like to note the presence of several discrepancies between the depositor sequence and physical plasmid sequence. In particular, the sequences upstream and downstream of the puromycin coding region have 10 bp insertions which do not affect the ability to perform puromycin selection. The sequences for those regions within the physical plasmids are as follows: Upstream of Puro: GAATTCGACCGCCTGTCTCAAGGTGCCACC; Downstream of Puro: GCTTTGAGACTACGCGTGAATTCACTCCTC.
How to cite: LSB-hsa-miR-296-3p was a gift from Ron Weiss (Addgene plasmid # 103387 ; http://n2t.net/addgene:103387 ; RRID:Addgene_103387)
