>Addgene plasmid #103387 | LSB-hsa-miR-296-3p | depositor partial sequence | sequence record 195824 | hsa-miR-296-3p target
GGAGAGCCTCCACCCAACCCTC
