>Addgene plasmid #103387 | LSB-hsa-miR-296-3p | addgene partial sequence | sequence record 273776 | mKate2-F 5'-ACCCGCTAAGAACCTCAAGA-3'
ATCAAGGAGGCCGACAAAGAGACATACGTCGAGCAGCACGAGGTGGCTGTGGCCAGATACTGCGACCTCC
CTAGCAAACTGGGGCACAAACTTAATTGAGAATTCTACCACCCAGCTTTCTTGTACAAAGTGGTACGTCT
CAAGACCAGAGGTCTCTGCTTTGATCCGAGGAGAGCCTCCACCCAACCCTCGGAGAGCCTCCACCCAACC
CTCGGAGAGCCTCCACCCAACCCTCGGAGAGCCTCCACCCAACCCTCCAACCAGAAGAGACCTGTGCTTC
ACTCCTCAGGTGCAGGCTGCCTATCAGAAGGTGGTGGCTGGTGTGGCCAATGCCCTGGCTCACAAATACC
ACTGAGATCTTTTTCCCTCTGCCAAAAATTATGGGGACATCATGAAGCCCCTTGAGCATCTGACTTCTGG
CTAATAAAGGAAATTTATTTTCATTGCAATAGTGTGTTGGAATTTTTTGTGTCTCTCACTCGGAAGGACA
TATGGGAGGGCAAATCATTTAAAACATCAGAATGAGTATTTGGTTTAGAGTTTGGCAACATATGCCCATA
TGCTGGCTGCCATGAACAAAGGTTGGCTATAAAGAGGTCATCAGTATATGAAACAGCCCCCTGCTGTCCA
TTCCTTATTCCATAGAAAAGCCTTGACTTGAGGTTAGATTTTTTTTATATTTTGTTTTGTGTTATTTTTT
TCTTTAACATCCCTAAAATTTTCCTTACATGTTTTACTAGCCAGATTTTTCCTCCTCTCCTGACTACTCC
CAGTCATAGCTGTCCCTCTTCTCTTATGGAGATCCCGAGCGGTGCGTTTTTATGCTTGTAGTATTGTATA
ATGTTTTTAAGATCCAAGCTTCTGACCTCTTCTCTTCCTCCCACAGGGCCTCGAGACAATTGCATCGATG
GTACCAGTGAAAGTCTGCAATGAATTCGAGTTGGCGCGCCTGTCATTCTAAATCTCTCTTTCAGCCTAAA
GCTTTTT
